Addgene plasmid #143504: TFORF1479
Purpose: Lentiviral vector for overexpressing transcription factor ORFs with unique 24-bp barcodes. Barcodes facilitate identification of transcription factors in pooled screens.
Depositing lab: Feng Zhang. Depositing organization: Broad Institute. Publication: A transcription factor atlas of directed differentiation. Joung J, Ma S, Tay T, Geiger-Schuller KR, Kirchgatterer PC, Verdine VK, Guo B, Arias-Garcia MA, Allen WE, Singh A, Kuksenko O, Abudayyeh OO, Gootenberg JS, Fu Z, Macrae RK, Buenrostro JD, Regev A, Zhang F. Cell. 2023 Jan 5;186(1):209-229.e26. doi: 10.1016/j.cell.2022.11.026. PubMed 36608654.
Backbone
  Vector backbone: pLX_TRC317
  Backbone manufacturer: Broad Institute Genetic Perturbation Platform
  Backbone size w/o insert (bp): 8264
  Vector type: Mammalian Expression, Lentiviral
  Selectable markers: Puromycin
Growth in bacteria
  Bacterial resistance: Ampicillin, 100 μg/mL
  Growth temperature: 37°C
  Growth strain: NEB Stable
  Copy number: High Copy
Gene/Insert
  Gene/Insert name: TP63
  Species: H. sapiens (human)
  Insert size (bp): 1862
  Entrez Gene: TP63 (a.k.a. AIS, B(p51A), B(p51B), EEC3, KET, LMS, NBP, OFC8, RHS, SHFM4, TP53CP, TP53L, TP73L, p40, p51, p53CP, p63, p73H, p73L)
  Promoter: EF1a
  Cloning method: Unknown
  Sequencing primers: 5′ GGGTGGAGACTGAAGTTAGGCCAG; 3′ CACATAGCGTAAAAGGAGCAACATAG
Terms and licenses: Academic/Nonprofit Terms; Industry Terms: Not Available to Industry
Depositor comments: NM_001114980,ENST00000354600 . The transcription factor ORF portion of this plasmid was synthesized by Genewiz. Please test multiple small colonies in case of plasmid recombination. To make this collection available in a timely manner, a portion of this collection was not fully sequenced by Addgene. If an Addgene verified full plasmid sequence is not available, please contact us prior to placing an order to request the full sequence.
How to cite: TFORF1479 was a gift from Feng Zhang (Addgene plasmid # 143504 ; http://n2t.net/addgene:143504 ; RRID:Addgene_143504)
