[The description below was written by a language model from this plasmid's Addgene catalogue record and pLannotate feature annotations shown in this document.]
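Description:
TFORF1479 is a third-generation-style, self-inactivating lentiviral expression plasmid built on the pLX_TRC317 backbone and carrying a human TP63 open reading frame. It belongs to a barcoded transcription factor ORF collection. It is propagated in E. coli through a high-copy ColE1/pUC-type origin with ampicillin selection (AmpR), and it also carries an f1 origin along with remnants of a lac/lacZα cloning region flanked by T7 and T3 promoters. The depositor warns of possible plasmid recombination, as is common for LTR-containing vectors.

The viral genome is transcribed in packaging cells from an RSV promoter fused to a truncated HIV-1 5' LTR. This is followed by the Ψ packaging signal with a partial gag sequence and the Rev response element, and the genome ends in a ΔU3 3' LTR and an SV40 polyadenylation signal. Two expression units sit within the transferred region. In the first, SV40 early promoter/origin sequences precede a puromycin N-acetyltransferase gene for selecting transduced mammalian cells. In the second, downstream of a cPPT/CTS element, the strong constitutive EF-1α promoter drives TP63, a p53-family sequence-specific DNA-binding factor. The depositor assigns the ORF to a particular reference transcript, and it was made synthetically. A WPRE after the ORF enhances transcript expression.

The record states that each ORF is paired with a unique 24-bp barcode, but the feature table does not annotate it, so its exact position is not given. A short U6 promoter fragment detected between the ORF and WPRE is probably a vestigial or primer-site sequence rather than a functional promoter. The construct is intended for TP63 overexpression, alone or in pooled screens where barcode readout identifies the transcription factor delivered to each cell, as in directed differentiation studies.
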