Features (pLannotate 1.2.2; 31 found; start..end, strand, type, name):
      5..231     +  promoter       RSV promoter: Rous sarcoma virus enhancer/promoter
    232..412     +  LTR            5' LTR (truncated): truncated 5' long terminal repeat (LTR) from HIV-1
    459..584     +  misc_feature   HIV-1 Ψ: packaging signal of human immunodeficiency virus type 1
    568..931     +  CDS            HIV-1 gag (fragment): gag protein from human immunodeficiency virus 1; gag
   1077..1310    +  misc_feature   RRE: The Rev response element (RRE) of HIV-1 allows for Rev-dependent mRNA export from the nucleus to the cytoplasm.
   1687..1713    +  CDS            Rev (fragment): human immunodeficiency virus 1 (HIV-1) Rev protein; rev; enhances nuclear export of unspliced and incompletely spliced viral mRNAs
   1720..1743    +  promoter       SV40 promoter (fragment): SV40 early promoter
   1744..1815    +  promoter       SV40 promoter (fragment): SV40 enhancer and early promoter
   1839..1974    +  rep_origin     SV40 ori: SV40 origin of replication
   2020..2616    +  CDS            PuroR (fragment): puromycin N-acetyltransferase; pac from Streptomyces; confers resistance to puromycin
   2665..2782    +  misc_feature   cPPT/CTS: central polypurine tract and central termination sequence of HIV-1
   2847..2913    +  CDS            small t antigen (fragment): SV40 (simian virus 40) small t antigen
   2920..4098    +  promoter       EF-1α promoter: strong constitutive promoter for human elongation factor EF-1α
   4157..5872    +  CDS            TP63 (fragment) (sequence partly withheld): P63_HUMAN - Also known as KET, P63, P73H, P73L, TP73L. Experimental evidence at protein level: Swiss-Prot protein existence level 1. Acts as a sequence specific DNA binding transcriptional activator or repressor. The isoforms contain a varying set of transactivation and auto-regulating transactivation inhibiting domains thus showing an isoform specific activity. Isoform 2 activates RIPK4 transcription. May be required in conjunction with TP73/p73 for initiation of p53/TP53 dependent apoptosis in response to genotoxic insults and the presence of activated oncogenes. Involved in Notch signaling
   5888..5941    +  promoter       U6 promoter (fragment): RNA polymerase III promoter for human U6 snRNA
   5983..6571    +  misc_feature   WPRE: woodchuck hepatitis virus posttranscriptional regulatory element
   6622..6641    +  misc_feature   cPPT/CTS (fragment): central polypurine tract and central termination sequence of HIV-1
   6643..6876    +  LTR            3' LTR (ΔU3): self-inactivating 3' long terminal repeat (LTR) from HIV-1
   6954..7075    +  polyA_signal   SV40 poly(A) signal: SV40 polyadenylation signal
   7115..7250    +  rep_origin     SV40 ori: SV40 origin of replication
   7271..7289    -  promoter       T7 promoter: promoter for bacteriophage T7 RNA polymerase
   7297..7452    +  CDS            lacZα (fragment): LacZα fragment of β-galactosidase; lacZ fragment
   7457..7885    +  rep_origin     f1 ori (sequence partly withheld): f1 bacteriophage origin of replication; arrow indicates direction of (+) strand synthesis
   7938..8042    +  promoter       AmpR promoter: bla
   8043..8903    +  CDS            AmpR: β-lactamase; bla; confers resistance to ampicillin, carbenicillin, and related antibiotics
   9074..9662    +  rep_origin     ori: high-copy-number ColE1/pMB1/pBR322/pUC origin of replication
   9845..9937    +  CDS            lacI (fragment): lac repressor; lacI; The lac repressor binds to the lac operator to inhibit transcription in E. coli. This inhibition can be relieved by adding lactose or isopropyl-β-D-thiogalactopyranoside (IPTG).
   9950..9971    +  protein_bind   CAP binding site: CAP binding activates transcription in the presence of cAMP. E. coli catabolite activator protein
   9986..10016   +  promoter       lac promoter: promoter for the E. coli lac operon
  10024..10040   +  protein_bind   lac operator: The lac repressor binds to the lac operator to inhibit transcription in E. coli. This inhibition can be relieved by adding lactose or isopropyl-β-D-thiogalactopyranoside (IPTG). lac repressor encoded by lacI
  10085..10103   +  promoter       T3 promoter: promoter for bacteriophage T3 RNA polymerase
>Addgene plasmid #143504 | TFORF1479 | addgene full sequence | sequence record 400403 | Addgene NGS Result
TTAATGTAGTCTTATGCAATACTCTTGTAGTCTTGCAACATGGTAACGATGAGTTAGCAACATGCCTTAC
AAGGAGAGAAAAAGCACCGTGCATGCCGATTGGTGGAAGTAAGGTGGTACGATCGTGCCTTATTAGGAAG
GCAACAGACGGGTCTGACATGGATTGGACGAACCACTGAATTGCCGCATTGCAGAGATATTGTATTTAAG
TGCCTAGCTCGATACATAAACGGGTCTCTCTGGTTAGACCAGATCTGAGCCTGGGAGCTCTCTGGCTAAC
TAGGGAACCCACTGCTTAAGCCTCAATAAAGCTTGCCTTGAGTGCTTCAAGTAGTGTGTGCCCGTCTGTT
GTGTGACTCTGGTAACTAGAGATCCCTCAGACCCTTTTAGTCAGTGTGGAAAATCTCTAGCAGTGGCGCC
CGAACAGGGACTTGAAAGCGAAAGGGAAACCAGAGGAGCTCTCTCGACGCAGGACTCGGCTTGCTGAAGC
GCGCACGGCAAGAGGCGAGGGGCGGCGACTGGTGAGTACGCCAAAAATTTTGACTAGCGGAGGCTAGAAG
GAGAGAGATGGGTGCGAGAGCGTCAGTATTAAGCGGGGGAGAATTAGATCGCGATGGGAAAAAATTCGGT
TAAGGCCAGGGGGAAAGAAAAAATATAAATTAAAACATATAGTATGGGCAAGCAGGGAGCTAGAACGATT
CGCAGTTAATCCTGGCCTGTTAGAAACATCAGAAGGCTGTAGACAAATACTGGGACAGCTACAACCATCC
CTTCAGACAGGATCAGAAGAACTTAGATCATTATATAATACAGTAGCAACCCTCTATTGTGTGCATCAAA
GGATAGAGATAAAAGACACCAAGGAAGCTTTAGACAAGATAGAGGAAGAGCAAAACAAAAGTAAGACCAC
CGCACAGCAAGCGGCCGCTGATCTTCAGACCTGGAGGAGGAGATATGAGGGACAATTGGAGAAGTGAATT
ATATAAATATAAAGTAGTAAAAATTGAACCATTAGGAGTAGCACCCACCAAGGCAAAGAGAAGAGTGGTG
CAGAGAGAAAAAAGAGCAGTGGGAATAGGAGCTTTGTTCCTTGGGTTCTTGGGAGCAGCAGGAAGCACTA
TGGGCGCAGCGTCAATGACGCTGACGGTACAGGCCAGACAATTATTGTCTGGTATAGTGCAGCAGCAGAA
CAATTTGCTGAGGGCTATTGAGGCGCAACAGCATCTGTTGCAACTCACAGTCTGGGGCATCAAGCAGCTC
CAGGCAAGAATCCTGGCTGTGGAAAGATACCTAAAGGATCAACAGCTCCTGGGGATTTGGGGTTGCTCTG
GAAAACTCATTTGCACCACTGCTGTGCCTTGGAATGCTAGTTGGAGTAATAAATCTCTGGAACAGATTTG
GAATCACACGACCTGGATGGAGTGGGACAGAGAAATTAACAATTACACAAGCTTAATACACTCCTTAATT
GAAGAATCGCAAAACCAGCAAGAAAAGAATGAACAAGAATTATTGGAATTAGATAAATGGGCAAGTTTGT
GGAATTGGTTTAACATAACAAATTGGCTGTGGTATATAAAATTATTCATAATGATAGTAGGAGGCTTGGT
AGGTTTAAGAATAGTTTTTGCTGTACTTTCTATAGTGAATAGAGTTAGGCAGGGATATTCACCATTATCG
TTTCAGACCCACCTCCCAACCCCGAGGGGACCCATGCATTGCATCTCAATTAGTCAGCAACCAGGTGTGG
AAAGTCCCCAGGCTCCCCAGCAGGCAGAAGTATGCAAAGCATGCGTCTCAATTAGTCAGCAACCATAGTC
CCGCCCCTAACTCCGCCCATCCCGCCCCTAACTCCGCCCAGTTCCGCCCATTCTCCGCCCCATGGCTGAC
TAATTTTTTTTATTTATGCAGAGGCCGAGGCCGCCTCGGCCTCTGAGCTATTCCAGAAGTAGTGAGGAGG
CTTTTTTGGAGGCCTAGGCTTTTGCAAAAAGCTTTCTAGAGGTACCACCGGAGCTTACCATGACCGAGTA
CAAGCCCACGGTGCGCCTCGCCACCCGCGACGACGTCCCCAGGGCCGTACGCACCCTCGCCGCCGCGTTC
GCCGACTACCCCGCCACGCGCCACACCGTCGATCCGGACCGCCACATCGAGCGGGTCACCGAGCTGCAAG
AACTCTTCCTCACGCGCGTCGGGCTCGACATCGGCAAGGTGTGGGTCGCGGACGACGGCGCCGCCGTGGC
GGTCTGGACCACGCCGGAGAGCGTCGAAGCGGGGGCGGTGTTCGCCGAGATCGGCCCGCGCATGGCCGAG
TTGAGCGGTTCCCGGCTGGCCGCGCAGCAACAGATGGAAGGCCTCCTGGCGCCGCACCGGCCCAAGGAGC
CCGCGTGGTTCCTGGCCACCGTCGGCGTCTCGCCCGACCACCAGGGCAAGGGTCTGGGCAGCGCCGTCGT
GCTCCCCGGAGTGGAGGCGGCCGAGCGCGCCGGGGTGCCCGCCTTCCTGGAGACCTCCGCGCCCCGCAAC
CTCCCCTTCTACGAGCGGCTCGGCTTCACCGTCACCGCCGACGTCGAGGTGCCCGAAGGACCGCGCACCT
GGTGCATGACCCGCAAGCCCGGTGCCAGTTAACGAATTCTAGATCTTGAGACAAATGGCAGTATTCATCC
ACAATTTTAAAAGAAAAGGGGGGATTGGGGGGTACAGTGCAGGGGAAAGAATAGTAGACATAATAGCAAC
AGACATACAAACTAAAGAATTACAAAAACAAATTACAAAAATTCAAAATTTTCGGGTTTATTACAGGGAC
AGCAGAGATCCACTTTGGCGCCGGCTCGAGGCCTGCAGGTGCAAAGATGGATAAAGTTTTAAACAGAGAG
GAATCTTTGCAGCTAATGGACCTTCTAGGTCTTGAAAGGAGTGGGAATTGGCTCCGGTGCCCGTCAGTGG
GCAGAGCGCACATCGCCCACAGTCCCCGAGAAGTTGGGGGGAGGGGTCGGCAATTGAACCGGTGCCTAGA
GAAGGTGGCGCGGGGTAAACTGGGAAAGTGATGTCGTGTACTGGCTCCGCCTTTTTCCCGAGGGTGGGGG
AGAACCGTATATAAGTGCAGTAGTCGCCGTGAACGTTCTTTTTCGCAACGGGTTTGCCGCCAGAACACAG
GTAAGTGCCGTGTGTGGTTCCCGCGGGCCTGGCCTCTTTACGGGTTATGGCCCTTGCGTGCCTTGAATTA
CTTCCACCTGGCTGCAGTACGTGATTCTTGATCCCGAGCTTCGGGTTGGAAGTGGGTGGGAGAGTTCGAG
GCCTTGCGCTTAAGGAGCCCCTTCGCCTCGTGCTTGAGTTGAGGCCTGGCCTGGGCGCTGGGGCCGCCGC
GTGCGAATCTGGTGGCACCTTCGCGCCTGTCTCGCTGCTTTCGATAAGTCTCTAGCCATTTAAAATTTTT
GATGACCTGCTGCGACGCTTTTTTTCTGGCAAGATAGTCTTGTAAATGCGGGCCAAGATCTGCACACTGG
TATTTCGGTTTTTGGGGCCGCGGGCGGCGACGGGGCCCGTGCGTCCCAGCGCACATGTTCGGCGAGGCGG
GGCCTGCGAGCGCGGCCACCGAGAATCGGACGGGGGTAGTCTCAAGCTGGCCGGCCTGCTCTGGTGCCTG
GCCTCGCGCCGCCGTGTATCGCCCCGCCCTGGGCGGCAAGGCTGGCCCGGTCGGCACCAGTTGCGTGAGC
GGAAAGATGGCCGCTTCCCGGCCCTGCTGCAGGGAGCTCAAAATGGAGGACGCGGCGCTCGGGAGAGCGG
GCGGGTGAGTCACCCACACAAAGGAAAAGGGCCTTTCCGTCCTCAGCCGTCGCTTCATGTGACTCCACGG
AGTACCGGGCGCCGTCCAGGCACCTCGATTAGTTCTCGAGCTTTTGGAGTACGTCGTCTTTAGGTTGGGG
GGAGGGGTTTTATGCGATGGAGTTTCCCCACACTGAGTGGGTGGAGACTGAAGTTAGGCCAGCTTGGCAC
TTGATGTAATTCTCCTTGGAATTTGCCCTTTTTGAGTTTGGATCTTGGTTCATTCTCAAGCCTCAGACAG
TGGTTCAAAGTTTTTTTCTTCCATTTCAGGTGTCGTGAGGCTAGCACCGCCACCATGTTGTACCTGGAAA
ACAATGCCCAGACTCAATTTAGTGAGCCACAGTACACGAACCTGGGGCTCCTGAACAGCATGGACCAGCA
GATTCAGAACGGCTCCTCGTCCACCAGTCCCTATAACACAGACCACGCGCAGAACAGCGTCACGGCGCCC
TCGCCCTACGCACAGCCCAGCTCCACCTTCGATGCTCTCTCTCCATCACCCGCCATCCCCTCCAACACCG
ACTACCCAGGCCCGCACAGTTTCGACGTGTCCTTCCAGCAGTCGAGCACCGCCAAGTCGGCCACCTGGAC
GTATTCCACTGAACTGAAGAAACTCTACTGCCAAATTGCAAAGACATGCCCCATCCAGATCAAGGTGATG
ACCCCACCTCCTCAGGGAGCTGTTATCCGCGCCATGCCTGTCTACAAAAAAGCTGAGCACGTCACGGAGG
TGGTGAAGCGGTGCCCCAACCATGAGCTGAGCCGTGAATTCAACGAGGGACAGATTGCCCCTCCTAGTCA
TTTGATTCGAGTAGAGGGGAACAGCCATGCCCAGTATGTAGAAGATCCCATCACAGGAAGACAGAGTGTG
CTGGTACCTTATGAGCCACCCCAGGTTGGCACTGAATTCACGACAGTCTTGTACAATTTCATGTGTAACA
GCAGTTGTGTTGGAGGGATGAACCGCCGTCCAATTTTAATCATTGTTACTCTGGAAACCAGAGATGGGCA
AGTCCTGGGCCGACGCTGCTTTGAGGCCCGGATCTGTGCTTGCCCAGGAAGAGACAGGAAGGCGGATGAA
GATAGCATCAGAAAGCAGCAAGTTTCGGACAGTACAAAGAACGGT
[75 nt withheld, positions 4946-5020]
GATGATGAACTGTTATACTTACCAGTGAGGGGCCGTGAGACTTATGAAATGCTGTTGAAGATCAAAGAGT
CCCTGGAACTCATGCAGTACCTTCCTCAGCACACAATTGAAACGTACAGGCAACAGCAACAGCAGCAGCA
CCAGCACTTACTTCAGAAACAGACCTCAATACAGTCTCCATCTTCATATGGTAACAGCTCCCCACCTCTG
AACAAAATGAACAGCATGAACAAGCTGCCTTCTGTGAGCCAGCTTATCAACCCTCAGCAGCGCAACGCCC
TCACTCCTACAACCATTCCTGATGGCATGGGAGCCAACATTCCCATGATGGGCACCCACATGCCAATGGC
TGGAGACATGAATGGACTCAGCCCCACCCAGGCACTCCCTCCCCCACTCTCCATGCCATCCACCTCCCAC
TGCACACCCCCACCTCCGTATCCCACAGATTGCAGCATTGTCAGTTTCTTAGCGAGGTTGGGCTGTTCAT
CATGTCTGGACTATTTCACGACCCAGGGGCTGACCACCATCTATCAGATTGAGCATTACTCCATGGATGA
TCTGGCAAGTCTGAAAATCCCTGAGCAATTTCGACATGCGATCTGGAAGGGCATCCTGGACCACCGGCAG
CTCCACGAATTCTCCTCCCCTTCTCATCTCCTGCGGACCCCAAGCAGTGCCTCTACAGTCAGTGTGGGCT
CCAGTGAGACCCGGGGTGAGCGTGTTATTGATGCTGTGCGATTCACCCTCCGCCAGACCATCTCTTTCCC
ACCCCGAGATGAGTGGAATGACTTCAACTTTGACATGGATGCTCGCCGCAATAAGCAACAGCGCATCAAA
GAGGAGGGGGAGTAGTAATGAACTAGTCCGTAACTTGAAAGTATTTCGATTTCTTGGCTTTATATATCTT
GTGGAAAGGACGATTCTAGAGTTCGCATACTAGTTGAACGCGTTAAGTCGACAATCAACCTCTGGATTAC
AAAATTTGTGAAAGATTGACTGGTATTCTTAACTATGTTGCTCCTTTTACGCTATGTGGATACGCTGCTT
TAATGCCTTTGTATCATGCTATTGCTTCCCGTATGGCTTTCATTTTCTCCTCCTTGTATAAATCCTGGTT
GCTGTCTCTTTATGAGGAGTTGTGGCCCGTTGTCAGGCAACGTGGCGTGGTGTGCACTGTGTTTGCTGAC
GCAACCCCCACTGGTTGGGGCATTGCCACCACCTGTCAGCTCCTTTCCGGGACTTTCGCTTTCCCCCTCC
CTATTGCCACGGCGGAACTCATCGCCGCCTGCCTTGCCCGCTGCTGGACAGGGGCTCGGCTGTTGGGCAC
TGACAATTCCGTGGTGTTGTCGGGGAAATCATCGTCCTTTCCTTGGCTGCTCGCCTGTGTTGCCACCTGG
ATTCTGCGCGGGACGTCCTTCTGCTACGTCCCTTCGGCCCTCAATCCAGCGGACCTTCCTTCCCGCGGCC
TGCTGCCGGCTCTGCGGCCTCTTCCGCGTCTTCGCCTTCGCCCTCAGACGAGTCGGATCTCCCTTTGGGC
CGCCTCCCCGCGTCGACTTTAAGACCAATGACTTACAAGGCAGCTGTAGATCTTAGCCACTTTTTAAAAG
AAAAGGGGGGACTGGAAGGGCTAATTCACTCCCAACGAAGACAAGATCTGCTTTTTGCTTGTACTGGGTC
TCTCTGGTTAGACCAGATCTGAGCCTGGGAGCTCTCTGGCTAACTAGGGAACCCACTGCTTAAGCCTCAA
TAAAGCTTGCCTTGAGTGCTTCAAGTAGTGTGTGCCCGTCTGTTGTGTGACTCTGGTAACTAGAGATCCC
TCAGACCCTTTTAGTCAGTGTGGAAAATCTCTAGCAGTACGTATAGTAGTTCATGTCATCTTATTATTCA
GTATTTATAACTTGCAAAGAAATGAATATCAGAGAGTGAGAGGAACTTGTTTATTGCAGCTTATAATGGT
TACAAATAAAGCAATAGCATCACAAATTTCACAAATAAAGCATTTTTTTCACTGCATTCTAGTTGTGGTT
TGTCCAAACTCATCAATGTATCTTATCATGTCTGGCTCTAGCTATCCCGCCCCTAACTCCGCCCATCCCG
CCCCTAACTCCGCCCAGTTCCGCCCATTCTCCGCCCCATGGCTGACTAATTTTTTTTATTTATGCAGAGG
CCGAGGCCGCCTCGGCCTCTGAGCTATTCCAGAAGTAGTGAGGAGGCTTTTTTGGAGGCCTAGGGACGTA
CCCAATTCGCCCTATAGTGAGTCGTATTACGCGCGCTCACTGGCCGTCGTTTTACAACGTCGTGACTGGG
AAAACCCTGGCGTTACCCAACTTAATCGCCTTGCAGCACATCCCCCTTTCGCCAGCTGGCGTAATAGCGA
AGAGGCCCGCACCGATCGCCCTTCCCAACAGTTGCGCAGCCTGAATGGCGAATGGG
[124 nt withheld, positions 7457-7580]
C
[91 nt withheld, positions 7582-7672]
A
[49 nt withheld, positions 7674-7722]
CCTTTGACGTTGGAGTCCACGTTCTTT
[37 nt withheld, positions 7750-7786]
ACCCTATCTCGGTCTATTCTTTTGATTTATAAGGGATTTTGCCGATTTCGGCCTATTGGTTAAAAAATGA
GCTGATTTAACAAAAATTTAACGCGAATTTTAACAAAATATTAACGCTTACAATTTAGGTGGCACTTTTC
GGGGAAATGTGCGCGGAACCCCTATTTGTTTATTTTTCTAAATACATTCAAATATGTATCCGCTCATGAG
ACAATAACCCTGATAAATGCTTCAATAATATTGAAAAAGGAAGAGTATGAGTATTCAACATTTCCGTGTC
GCCCTTATTCCCTTTTTTGCGGCATTTTGCCTTCCTGTTTTTGCTCACCCAGAAACGCTGGTGAAAGTAA
AAGATGCTGAAGATCAGTTGGGTGCACGAGTGGGTTACATCGAACTGGATCTCAACAGCGGTAAGATCCT
TGAGAGTTTTCGCCCCGAAGAACGTTTTCCAATGATGAGCACTTTTAAAGTTCTGCTATGTGGCGCGGTA
TTATCCCGTATTGACGCCGGGCAAGAGCAACTCGGTCGCCGCATACACTATTCTCAGAATGACTTGGTTG
AGTACTCACCAGTCACAGAAAAGCATCTTACGGATGGCATGACAGTAAGAGAATTATGCAGTGCTGCCAT
AACCATGAGTGATAACACTGCGGCCAACTTACTTCTGACAACGATCGGAGGACCGAAGGAGCTAACCGCT
TTTTTGCACAACATGGGGGATCATGTAACTCGCCTTGATCGTTGGGAACCGGAGCTGAATGAAGCCATAC
CAAACGACGAGCGTGACACCACGATGCCTGTAGCAATGGCAACAACGTTGCGCAAACTATTAACTGGCGA
ACTACTTACTCTAGCTTCCCGGCAACAATTAATAGACTGGATGGAGGCGGATAAAGTTGCAGGACCACTT
CTGCGCTCGGCCCTTCCGGCTGGCTGGTTTATTGCTGATAAATCTGGAGCCGGTGAGCGTGGGTCTCGCG
GTATCATTGCAGCACTGGGGCCAGATGGTAAGCCCTCCCGTATCGTAGTTATCTACACGACGGGGAGTCA
GGCAACTATGGATGAACGAAATAGACAGATCGCTGAGATAGGTGCCTCACTGATTAAGCATTGGTAACTG
TCAGACCAAGTTTACTCATATATACTTTAGATTGATTTAAAACTTCATTTTTAATTTAAAAGGATCTAGG
TGAAGATCCTTTTTGATAATCTCATGACCAAAATCCCTTAACGTGAGTTTTCGTTCCACTGAGCGTCAGA
CCCCGTAGAAAAGATCAAAGGATCTTCTTGAGATCCTTTTTTTCTGCGCGTAATCTGCTGCTTGCAAACA
AAAAAACCACCGCTACCAGCGGTGGTTTGTTTGCCGGATCAAGAGCTACCAACTCTTTTTCCGAAGGTAA
CTGGCTTCAGCAGAGCGCAGATACCAAATACTGTTCTTCTAGTGTAGCCGTAGTTAGGCCACCACTTCAA
GAACTCTGTAGCACCGCCTACATACCTCGCTCTGCTAATCCTGTTACCAGTGGCTGCTGCCAGTGGCGAT
AAGTCGTGTCTTACCGGGTTGGACTCAAGACGATAGTTACCGGATAAGGCGCAGCGGTCGGGCTGAACGG
GGGGTTCGTGCACACAGCCCAGCTTGGAGCGAACGACCTACACCGAACTGAGATACCTACAGCGTGAGCT
ATGAGAAAGCGCCACGCTTCCCGAAGGGAGAAAGGCGGACAGGTATCCGGTAAGCGGCAGGGTCGGAACA
GGAGAGCGCACGAGGGAGCTTCCAGGGGGAAACGCCTGGTATCTTTATAGTCCTGTCGGGTTTCGCCACC
TCTGACTTGAGCGTCGATTTTTGTGATGCTCGTCAGGGGGGCGGAGCCTATGGAAAAACGCCAGCAACGC
GGCCTTTTTACGGTTCCTGGCCTTTTGCTGGCCTTTTGCTCACATGTTCTTTCCTGCGTTATCCCCTGAT
TCTGTGGATAACCGTATTACCGCCTTTGAGTGAGCTGATACCGCTCGCCGCAGCCGAACGACCGAGCGCA
GCGAGTCAGTGAGCGAGGAAGCGGAAGAGCGCCCAATACGCAAACCGCCTCTCCCCGCGCGTTGGCCGAT
TCATTAATGCAGCTGGCACGACAGGTTTCCCGACTGGAAAGCGGGCAGTGAGCGCAACGCAATTAATGTG
AGTTAGCTCACTCATTAGGCACCCCAGGCTTTACACTTTATGCTTCCGGCTCGTATGTTGTGTGGAATTG
TGAGCGGATAACAATTTCACACAGGAAACAGCTATGACCATGATTACGCCAAGCGCGCAATTAACCCTCA
CTAAAGGGAACAAAAGCTGGAGCTGCAAGC
