>Addgene plasmid #143504 | TFORF1479 | depositor partial sequence | sequence record 282642 | Insert
ACCGCCACCATGTTGTACCTGGAAAACAATGCCCAGACTCAATTTAGTGAGCCACAGTACACGAACCTGG
GGCTCCTGAACAGCATGGACCAGCAGATTCAGAACGGCTCCTCGTCCACCAGTCCCTATAACACAGACCA
CGCGCAGAACAGCGTCACGGCGCCCTCGCCCTACGCACAGCCCAGCTCCACCTTCGATGCTCTCTCTCCA
TCACCCGCCATCCCCTCCAACACCGACTACCCAGGCCCGCACAGTTTCGACGTGTCCTTCCAGCAGTCGA
GCACCGCCAAGTCGGCCACCTGGACGTATTCCACTGAACTGAAGAAACTCTACTGCCAAATTGCAAAGAC
ATGCCCCATCCAGATCAAGGTGATGACCCCACCTCCTCAGGGAGCTGTTATCCGCGCCATGCCTGTCTAC
AAAAAAGCTGAGCACGTCACGGAGGTGGTGAAGCGGTGCCCCAACCATGAGCTGAGCCGTGAATTCAACG
AGGGACAGATTGCCCCTCCTAGTCATTTGATTCGAGTAGAGGGGAACAGCCATGCCCAGTATGTAGAAGA
TCCCATCACAGGAAGACAGAGTGTGCTGGTACCTTATGAGCCACCCCAGGTTGGCACTGAATTCACGACA
GTCTTGTACAATTTCATGTGTAACAGCAGTTGTGTTGGAGGGATGAACCGCCGTCCAATTTTAATCATTG
TTACTCTGGAAACCAGAGATGGGCAAGTCCTGGGCCGACGCTGCTTTGAGGCCCGGATCTGTGCTTGCCC
AGGAAGAGACAGGAAGGCGGATGAAGATAGCATCAGAAAGCAGCAAGTTTCGGACAGTACAAAGAACGGT
[75 nt withheld, positions 841-915]
GATGATGAACTGTTATACTTACCAGTGAGGGGCCGTGAGACTTATGAAATGCTGTTGAAGATCAAAGAGT
CCCTGGAACTCATGCAGTACCTTCCTCAGCACACAATTGAAACGTACAGGCAACAGCAACAGCAGCAGCA
CCAGCACTTACTTCAGAAACAGACCTCAATACAGTCTCCATCTTCATATGGTAACAGCTCCCCACCTCTG
AACAAAATGAACAGCATGAACAAGCTGCCTTCTGTGAGCCAGCTTATCAACCCTCAGCAGCGCAACGCCC
TCACTCCTACAACCATTCCTGATGGCATGGGAGCCAACATTCCCATGATGGGCACCCACATGCCAATGGC
TGGAGACATGAATGGACTCAGCCCCACCCAGGCACTCCCTCCCCCACTCTCCATGCCATCCACCTCCCAC
TGCACACCCCCACCTCCGTATCCCACAGATTGCAGCATTGTCAGTTTCTTAGCGAGGTTGGGCTGTTCAT
CATGTCTGGACTATTTCACGACCCAGGGGCTGACCACCATCTATCAGATTGAGCATTACTCCATGGATGA
TCTGGCAAGTCTGAAAATCCCTGAGCAATTTCGACATGCGATCTGGAAGGGCATCCTGGACCACCGGCAG
CTCCACGAATTCTCCTCCCCTTCTCATCTCCTGCGGACCCCAAGCAGTGCCTCTACAGTCAGTGTGGGCT
CCAGTGAGACCCGGGGTGAGCGTGTTATTGATGCTGTGCGATTCACCCTCCGCCAGACCATCTCTTTCCC
ACCCCGAGATGAGTGGAATGACTTCAACTTTGACATGGATGCTCGCCGCAATAAGCAACAGCGCATCAAA
GAGGAGGGGGAGTAGTAATGAACTAGTCCGTAACTTGAAAGTATTTCGATTTCTTGGCTTTATATATCTT
GTGGAAAGGACGATTCTAGAGTTCGCATACTAGTTGA
