>Addgene plasmid #143504 | TFORF1479 | depositor partial sequence | sequence record 282643 | Barcode
TTCTAGAGTTCGCATACTAGTTGA
